Addgene plasmid #199048: pGL1_41
Purpose: Level 1 plasmid, barcoded ORI
Depositing lab: Charlie Gilbert & Nili Ostrov & Cultivarium Tools. Depositing organization: Cultivarium, Convergent Research. Publication: A scalable framework for high-throughput identification of functional origins of replication in non-model bacteria. Gilbert C, Brumwell SL, Crits-Christoph A, Kang SC, Martin-Moldes Z, Alsharif W, Esmurria A, Nguyen M-A, Lee HH, Ostrov N. bioRxiv 2023.05.19.541510 10.1101/2023.05.19.541510.
Backbone
  Vector backbone: pGLDV_5
  Vector type: Synthetic Biology
Growth in bacteria
  Bacterial resistance: Kanamycin, 50 μg/mL
  Growth temperature: 37°C
  Growth strain: E. coli Zymo 10B
  Copy number: High Copy
Gene/Insert
  Gene/Insert name: 2μ ORI plus NGS barcode 18
  Species: Synthetic
  Cloning method: Unknown
Terms and licenses: Academic/Nonprofit Terms; Industry Terms: Not Available to Industry
How to cite: pGL1_41 was a gift from Charlie Gilbert & Nili Ostrov & Cultivarium Tools (Addgene plasmid # 199048 ; http://n2t.net/addgene:199048 ; RRID:Addgene_199048)
