[The description below was written by a language model from this plasmid's Addgene catalogue record and pLannotate feature annotations shown in this document.]
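Description:
pGL1_41 is a 3,791-nt synthetic biology plasmid built on the pGLDV_5 backbone and described as a "Level 1" part plasmid carrying a barcoded origin of replication. It is maintained in E. coli at high copy through a ColE1/pMB1/pUC-type origin and selected with kanamycin via an aph(3')-Ia aminoglycoside phosphotransferase gene (KanR). Both of these elements lie on the reverse strand in the annotated sequence.

The payload is the yeast 2μ plasmid origin of replication, annotated as a roughly 1.3-kb feature, paired with a short sequencing tag recorded as NGS barcode 18. The barcode is not picked up as a separate feature in the automated annotation, so its exact position is not given. The remaining annotations are small backbone remnants: a fragment of a pBluescript-type multiple cloning site, an rrnB T1 transcription terminator that would insulate the adjacent region from read-through transcription, and a short lacZα fragment. The lacZα fragment is probably left over from a screening cassette in the parent vector, though the record lists the cloning method as unknown. No expression cassette, promoter or reporter gene is annotated.

The "Level 1" designation suggests a hierarchical, modular assembly scheme in which this origin-plus-barcode unit serves as a building block for larger constructs. The associated work concerns high-throughput identification of functional replication origins in non-model bacteria, where linking each candidate origin to a unique barcode allows pooled libraries to be tracked by sequencing. The record does not state what specific role the 2μ origin, which is of yeast rather than bacterial origin, plays in that collection.
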