Features (pLannotate 1.2.2; 6 found; start..end, strand, type, name):
    332..920     -  rep_origin     ori: high-copy-number ColE1/pMB1/pBR322/pUC origin of replication
   1056..1871    -  CDS            KanR: aminoglycoside phosphotransferase; aph(3')-Ia; confers resistance to kanamycin in bacteria or G418 (Geneticin®) in eukaryotes
   1987..2009    +  misc_feature   MCS (fragment): pBluescript multiple cloning site
   2009..2055    +  terminator     rrnB T1 terminator: transcription terminator T1 from the E. coli rrnB gene
   2157..2200    -  CDS            lacZα (fragment): LacZα fragment of β-galactosidase; lacZ fragment
   2426..3768    +  rep_origin     2μ ori: yeast 2μ plasmid origin of replication
>Addgene plasmid #199048 | pGL1_41 | addgene full sequence | sequence record 398491 | Addgene NGS Result
AGCATGAAGAGCACCCCAGGATACATAGATTACCACAACTCCGAGCCCTTCCACCTAGCGTGCTAACCAC
GCACGCTATTGTTGTATAGGCTAGGTGGAGGCTCAGTGATGATAAGTCTGCGATGGTGGATGCATGTGTC
ATGGTCATAGCTGTTTCCTGTGTGAAATTGTTATCCGCTCAGAGGGCACAATCCTATTCCGCGCTATCCG
ACAATCTCCAAGACATTAGGTGGAGTTCAGTTCGGCGTATGGCATATGTCGCTGGAAAGAACATGTGAGC
AAAAGGCCAGCAAAAGGCCAGGAACCGTAAAAAGGCCGCGTTGCTGGCGTTTTTCCATAGGCTCCGCCCC
CCTGACGAGCATCACAAAAATCGACGCTCAAGTCAGAGGTGGCGAAACCCGACAGGACTATAAAGATACC
AGGCGTTTCCCCCTGGAAGCTCCCTCGTGCGCTCTCCTGTTCCGACCCTGCCGCTTACCGGATACCTGTC
CGCCTTTCTCCCTTCGGGAAGCGTGGCGCTTTCTCATAGCTCACGCTGTAGGTATCTCAGTTCGGTGTAG
GTCGTTCGCTCCAAGCTGGGCTGTGTGCACGAACCCCCCGTTCAGCCCGACCGCTGCGCCTTATCCGGTA
ACTATCGTCTTGAGTCCAACCCGGTAAGACACGACTTATCGCCACTGGCAGCAGCCACTGGTAACAGGAT
TAGCAGAGCGAGGTATGTAGGCGGTGCTACAGAGTTCTTGAAGTGGTGGCCTAACTACGGCTACACTAGA
AGAACAGTATTTGGTATCTGCGCTCTGCTGAAGCCAGTTACCTTCGGAAAAAGAGTTGGTAGCTCTTGAT
CCGGCAAACAAACCACCGCTGGTAGCGGTGGTTTTTTTGTTTGCAAGCAGCAGATTACGCGCAGAAAAAA
AGGATCTCAAGAAGATCCTTTGATCTTTTCTACGGGGTCTGACGCTCTATTCAACAAAGCCGCCGTCCCG
TCAAGTCAGCGTAAATGGGTAGGGGGCTTCAAATCGTCCGCTCTGCCAGTGTTACAACCAATTAACAAAT
TCTGATTAGAAAAACTCATCGAGCATCAAATGAAACTGCAATTTATTCATATCAGGATTATCAATACCAT
ATTTTTGAAAAAGCCGTTTCTGTAATGAAGGAGAAAACTCACCGAGGCAGTTCCATAGGATGGCAAGATC
CTGGTATCGGTCTGCGATTCCGACTCGTCCAACATCAATACAACCTATTAATTTCCCCTCGTCAAAAATA
AGGTTATCAAGTGAGAAATCACCATGAGTGACGACTGAATCCGGTGAGAATGGCAAAAGCTTATGCATTT
CTTTCCAGACTTGTTCAACAGGCCAGCCATTACGCTCGTCATCAAAATCACTCGCATCAACCAAACCGTT
ATTCATTCGTGATTGCGCCTGAGCGAGACGAAATACGCGATCGCTGTTAAAAGGACAATTACAAACAGGA
ATCGAATGCAACCGGCGCAGGAACACTGCCAGCGCATCAACAATATTTTCACCTGAATCAGGATATTCTT
CTAATACCTGGAATGCTGTTTTCCCGGGGATCGCAGTGGTGAGTAACCATGCATCATCAGGAGTACGGAT
AAAATGCTTGATGGTCGGAAGAGGCATAAATTCCGTCAGCCAGTTTAGTCTGACCATCTCATCTGTAACA
TCATTGGCAACGCTACCTTTGCCATGTTTCAGAAACAACTCTGGCGCATCGGGCTTCCCATACAATCGAT
AGATTGTCGCACCTGATTGCCCGACATTATCGCGAGCCCATTTATACCCATATAAATCAGCATCCATGTT
GGAATTTAATCGCGGCCTCGAGCAAGACGTTTCCCGTTGAATATGGCTCATAACACCCCTTGTATTACTG
TTTATGTAAGCAGACAGTTTTATTGTTCATGATGATATATTTTTATCTTGTGCAATGTAACATCAGAGAT
TTTGAGACACAACGTGGCTTTCCCCCGCCGCTCTAGAACTAGTGGATCCAAATAAAACGAAAGGCTCAGT
CGAAAGACTGGGCCTTTCGTTTTATCTGTTGTTTGTCGCATTATACGAGACGTCCAGGTTGGGATACCTG
AAACAAAACCCATCGTACGGCCAAGGAAGTCTCCAATAACTGTGATCCACCACAAGCGCCAGGGTTTTCC
CAGTCACGACGTTGTAAAACGACGGCCAGTCATGCATAATCCGCACGCATCTGGAATAAGGAAGTGCCAT
TCCGCCTGACCTTAGCGTGCGAACAGCACGCTATTGTTGTATCATTACTCGCATCCATTCTCAGGCTGTC
TCGTCTCGTCTCCGAGCTCTTCAATGAGTCAGGGTCACGCGTAGGACGCGTCGAGTAGGGTGGGAATTTA
TCTCGGGGAGTGTTCCGCAGCCACACGCCGTGTGAAGCTGGGGAGGATCCAATATCAAAGGAAATGATAG
CATTGAAGGATGAGACTAATCCAATTGAGGAGTGGCAGCATATAGAACAGCTAAAGGGTAGTGCTGAAGG
AAGCATACGATACCCCGCATGGAATGGGATAATATCACAGGAGGTACTAGACTACCTTTCATCCTACATA
AATAGACGCATATAAGTACGCATTTAAGCATAAACACGCACTATGCCGTTCTTCTCATGTATATATATAT
ACAGGCAACACGCAGATATAGGTGCGACGTGAACAGTGAGCTGTATGTGCGCAGCTCGCGTTGCATTTTC
GGAAGCGCTCGTTTTCGGAAACGCTTTGAAGTTCCTATTCCGAAGTTCCTATTCTCTAGAAAGTATAGGA
ACTTCAGAGCGCTTTTGAAAACCAAAAGCGCTCTGAAGACGCACTTTCAAAAAACCAAAAACGCACCGGA
CTGTAACGAGCTACTAAAATATTGCGAATACCGCTTCCACAAACATTGCTCAAAAGTATCTCTTTGCTAT
ATATCTCTGTGCTATATCCCTATATAACCTACCCATCCACCTTTCGCTCCTTGAACTTGCATCTAAACTC
GACCTCTACATTTTTTATGTTTATCTCTAGTATTACTCTTTAGACAAAAAAATTGTAGTAAGAACTATTC
ATAGAGTGAATCGAAAACAATACGAAAATGTAAACATTTCCTATACGTAGTATATAGAGACAAAATAGAA
GAAACCGTTCATAATTTTCTGACCAATGAAGAATCATCAACGCTATCACTTTCTGTTCACAAAGTATGCG
CAATCCACATCGGTATAGAATATAATCGGGGATGCCTTTATCTTGAAAAAATGCACCCGCAGCTTCGCTA
GTAATCAGTAAACGCGGGAAGTGGAGTCAGGCTTTTTTTATGGAAGAGAAAATAGACACCAAAGTAGCCT
TCTTCTAACCTTAACGGACCTACAGTGCAAAAAGTTATCAAGAGACTGCATTATAGAGCGCACAAAGGAG
AAAAAAAGTAATCTAAGATGCTTTGTTAGAAAAATAGCGCTCTCGGGATGCATTTTTGTAGAACAAAAAA
GAAGTATAGATTCTTTGTTGGTAAAATAGCGCTCTCGCGTTGCATTTCTGTTCTGTAAAAATGCAGCTCA
GATTCTTTGTTTGAAAAATTAGCGCTCTCGCGTTGCATTTTTGTTTTACAAAAATGAAGCACAGATTCTT
CGTTGGTAAAATAGCGCTTTCGCGTTGCATTTCTGTTCTGTAAAAATGCAGCTCAGATTCTTTGTTTGAA
AAATTAGCGCTCTCGCGTTGCATTTTTGTTCTACAAAATGAAGCACAGATGCTTCGTTCAGGTGGCACTT
TTCGGGGCGCT
